Addgene plasmid #212877: pCYP44
Purpose: Expresses the Saccharopolyspora shandongensis LRD-modifying cytochrome P450 enzyme
Depositing lab: Christopher Voigt. Depositing organization: Massachusetts Institute of Technology. Publication: Design of a redox-proficient Escherichia coli for screening terpenoids and modifying cytochrome P450s. Lin GM, Voigt CA. Nature Catalysis. 6, 1016–1029 (2023). https://doi.org/10.1038/s41929-023-01049-5.
Backbone
  Vector backbone: pCYP
  Vector type: Bacterial Expression
Growth in bacteria
  Bacterial resistance: Kanamycin, 50 μg/mL
  Growth temperature: 37°C
  Growth strain: DH5alpha
  Copy number: High Copy
Gene/Insert
  Gene/Insert name: cytochrome P450 (alt name: Uniprot ID: A0A1H3R5W2)
  Species: Saccharopolyspora shandongensis
  Promoter: PcymRC
  Cloning method: Unknown
Resource information
  A portion of this plasmid was derived from a plasmid made by: codon optimized and synthesized by vendors
Terms and licenses: Academic/Nonprofit Terms; Industry Terms: Not Available to Industry
How to cite: pCYP44 was a gift from Christopher Voigt (Addgene plasmid # 212877 ; http://n2t.net/addgene:212877 ; RRID:Addgene_212877)
