[The description below was written by a language model from this plasmid's Addgene catalogue record and pLannotate feature annotations shown in this document.]
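Description:
pCYP44 is a 4.4 kb bacterial expression plasmid built on the pCYP backbone for producing a cytochrome P450 from the actinomycete Saccharopolyspora shandongensis in Escherichia coli. The catalogue describes the enzyme as an "LRD-modifying" P450; the abbreviation is not expanded in the record. The coding sequence was codon optimized and synthesized commercially. Selection is by kanamycin through the aph(3')-Ia aminoglycoside phosphotransferase gene. The only complete replication origin annotated is p15A, which is generally regarded as medium copy and is compatible with ColE1-type plasmids, although the catalogue lists the plasmid as high copy. Short fragments matching the RSF origin, the pBR322 bom region and a tetracycline promoter and resistance gene also appear, and these look like backbone remnants rather than functional parts.

Expression is driven by the PcymRC promoter, seen in the feature table as two CuO operators, the binding sites for the Pseudomonas putida CymR repressor. The plasmid carries its own cymR gene behind a lacIq-type promoter fragment, so the regulator and its target promoter travel together and transcription should stay repressed until CymR is released, classically by adding cumate. A hammerhead ribozyme sits directly downstream of the operators, an arrangement commonly used as an insulator that cleaves off the 5' leader so that translation is less dependent on promoter context. The P450 open reading frame itself was not annotated, but it presumably occupies the unannotated stretch between the ribozyme and the cymR cassette. The associated work concerns a redox-proficient E. coli host for screening terpenoids and the P450s that modify them, and pCYP44 appears to be one member of such an enzyme series.
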