Features (pLannotate 1.2.2; 12 found; start..end, strand, type, name):
     28..54      +  misc_feature   bom (fragment): basis of mobility region from pBR322
    153..208     -  rep_origin     RSF ori (fragment): Plasmids containing the RSF 1030 origin of replication can be propagated in E. coli cells that contain additional plasmids with compatible origins.
    296..841     -  rep_origin     p15A ori: Plasmids containing the medium-copy-number p15A origin of replication can be propagated in E. coli cells that contain a second plasmid with the ColE1 origin.
    930..1745    -  CDS            KanR: aminoglycoside phosphotransferase; aph(3')-Ia; confers resistance to kanamycin in bacteria or G418 (Geneticin®) in eukaryotes
   1922..1949    +  protein_bind   CuO: CymR-binding P2 operator sequence from the p-cmt operon of Pseudomonas putida (Mullick et al., 2006) CymR
   1980..2007    +  protein_bind   CuO: CymR-binding P2 operator sequence from the p-cmt operon of Pseudomonas putida (Mullick et al., 2006) CymR
   2011..2066    +  ncRNA          Hammerhead 3: Accession: RF00008 - Hammerhead ribozyme (type III)
   3449..3522    +  promoter       lacIq promoter (fragment): lacI (mutant); In the lacIq allele, a single base change in the promoter boosts expression of the lacI gene about 10-fold.
   3523..4131    +  CDS            cymR: CYMR_PSEPU - Experimental evidence at transcript level: Swiss-Prot protein existence level 2. Involved in the repression of the cym and cmt operons which are responsible of the p-cymene degradation. From Pseudomonas putida (Arthrobacter siderocapsulatus).
   4236..4254    -  promoter       tet promoter (fragment): E. coli promoter for tetracycline efflux protein gene
   4264..4384    +  CDS            TcR (fragment): tetracycline efflux protein; tet; confers resistance to tetracycline
   4403..11      -  rep_origin     RSF ori (fragment) (across the origin): Plasmids containing the RSF 1030 origin of replication can be propagated in E. coli cells that contain additional plasmids with compatible origins.
>Addgene plasmid #212877 | pCYP44 | addgene full sequence | sequence record 423393 | Addgene NGS Result
ACTGACTCGCTGCACGAGGCAGACCTCAGCGCTAGCGGAGTGTATACTGGCTTACTATGTTGGCACTGAT
GAGGGTGTCAGTGAAGTGCTTCATGTGGCAGGAGAAAAAAGGCTGCACCGGTGCGTCAGCAGAATATGTG
ATACAGGATATATTCCGCTTCCTCGCTCACTGACTCGCTACGCTCGGTCGTTCGACTGCGGCGAGCGGAA
ATGGCTTACGAACGGGGCGGAGATTTCCTGGAAGATGCCAGGAAGATACTTAACAGGGAAGTGAGAGGGC
CGCGGCAAAGCCGTTTTTCCATAGGCTCCGCCCCCCTGACAAGCATCACGAAATCTGACGCTCAAATCAG
TGGTGGCGAAACCCGACAGGACTATAAAGATACCAGGCGTTTCCCCCTGGCGGCTCCCTCGTGCGCTCTC
CTGTTCCTGCCTTTCGGTTTACCGGTGTCATTCCGCTGTTATGGCCGCGTTTGTCTCATTCCACGCCTGA
CACTCAGTTCCGGGTAGGCAGTTCGCTCCAAGCTGGACTGTATGCACGAACCCCCCGTTCAGTCCGACCG
CTGCGCCTTATCCGGTAACTATCGTCTTGAGTCCAACCCGGAAAGACATGCAAAAGCACCACTGGCAGCA
GCCACTGGTAATTGATTTAGAGGAGTTAGTCTTGAAGTCATGCGCCGGTTAAGGCTAAACTGAAAGGACA
AGTTTTGGTGACTGCGCTCCTCCAAGCCAGTTACCTCGGTTCAAAGAGTTGGTAGCTCAGAGAACCTTCG
AAAAACCGCCCTGCAAGGCGGTTTTTTCGTTTTCAGAGCAAGAGATTACGCGCAGACCAAAACGATCTCA
AGAAGATCATCTTATTAAGGGGTCTGACGCTCAGTGGAACGAAAAATCAATCTAAAGTATATATGAGTAA
ACTTGGTCTGACAGTTACCTTAGAAAAACTCATCGAGCATCAAATGAAACTGCAATTTATTCATATCAGG
ATTATCAATACCATATTTTTGAAAAAGCCGTTTCTGTAATGAAGGAGAAAACTCACCGAGGCAGTTCCAT
AGGATGGCAAGATCCTGGTATCGGTCTGCGATTCCGACTCGTCCAACATCAATACAACCTATTAATTTCC
CCTCGTCAAAAATAAGGTTATCAAGTGAGAAATCACCATGAGTGACGACTGAATCCGGTGAGAATGGCAA
AAGCTTATGCATTTCTTTCCAGACTTGTTCAACAGGCCAGCCATTACGCTCGTCATCAAAATCACTCGCA
TCAACCAAACCGTTATTCATTCGTGATTGCGCCTGAGCGAGACGAAATACGCGATCGCTGTTAAAAGGAC
AATTACAAACAGGAATCGAATGCAACCGGCGCAGGAACACTGCCAGCGCATCAACAATATTTTCACCTGA
ATCAGGATATTCTTCTAATACCTGGAATGCTGTTTTCCCGGGGATCGCAGTGGTGAGTAACCATGCATCA
TCAGGAGTACGGATAAAATGCTTGATGGTCGGAAGAGGCATAAATTCCGTCAGCCAGTTTAGTCTGACCA
TCTCATCTGTAACATCATTGGCAACGCTACCTTTGCCATGTTTCAGAAACAACTCTGGCGCATCGGGCTT
CCCATACAATCGATAGATTGTCGCACCTGATTGCCCGACATTATCGCGAGCCCATTTATACCCATATAAA
TCAGCATCCATGTTGGAATTTAATCGCGGCCTGGAGCAAGACGTTTCCCGTTGAATATGGCTCATAACAC
CCCTTGTATTACTGTTTATGTAAGCAGACAGTTTTATTGTTCATGATGATATATTTTTATCTTGTGCAAT
GTACATCAGAGATTTTGAGACACAACCAATTATTGAAGGCCTCCCTAACGGGGGGCCTTTTTTTGTTTCT
GGTCTCCCAAGCGCTTAACGATCGTTGGCTGAACAAACAGACAATCTGGTCTGTTTGTATTATGGAAAAT
TTTTCTGTATAATAGATTCAACAAACAGACAATCTGGTCTGTTTGTATTATCAGCGGTCAACGCATGTGC
TTTGCGTTCTGATGAGACAGTGATGTCGAAACCGCCTCTACAAATAATTTTGTTTAGGCAGAACAGCTAA
GGAGGATATTTATGACTGGTGCTACCCAGGAGGACTCATTCACCGAACACTATTGGCGCGATCCTCATGC
CGCCCTGGCGGGCACCCGCGAAACCTGTCCCGTTCGCGAAGTTGATTTCGAAGGTGGTCGCACTTGGCTG
GTCACGCGCTATGACGACGTGCGTGCCGGGCTTGCTGACGAGAGACTGGCTAAAGATTGGCGTTCGTCCC
TGCCTGCAGAAGAACGGGCGTCCGCGCCTCCGGGTTTACCGGCTCCGATGAGCCACATGCTTACCTCTCT
GGACCCACCAGAACATACACGCTTACGTAGCTTGGTGACACAGGCGTTTACGGCCCGTCGCATCGCCACA
TTAAGACCGCGCGTGGAGAGCGTCGCCGAAGAACTGCTGGCAGATCTCCCGGAAGATGAACCCATCGATC
TTGTGGCCCGCTATGCGATTGTGCTGCCGATGGTGGTGATTTCTGAACTTTTGGGTGTACCGGAAATTGA
CCGTGATGAATTCGCACGTTTGTCAACTGTACTGATTGATGAATGCCCGGAACCGGAACTGGAACGCGCA
TCGACCCAAATGGCGACTTACCTCGAAGGTTTGGTTGCTGCGAAACGTGCCGCACCCGATGACGCTCTGT
TAAGCGCCCTCATTTCGGCGTCCGATGAAGGTGATCGCTTGAGCGATTTAGAAATCGTTGCAATGGCAAT
GCTTCTGCTGATGGCTGGCCACGAAACCACAGCAGTGTTCATTACCAACTCTGTCCGGGCTTTAGTCGCA
GATGATTCAGCACGCGAACGCCTGGCACGCCCTGAAAGCGTGCCCTCCCTGATTGAAGAATTACTGCGTT
GGCTCAGCCCAGCGCTGAATGCATCTCTTCGCTTTGCTACGGAGGACCTTGAAATTGGAGGCGTGACCAT
TCCGCGTGGTGCAAGTGTCACGTTAAGCACAGGAGCCGCGAACCGTGATCCGGCTCGATTTGGCGATCCA
GAAGTCTTAGATCCGGACCGTAACACCGCTGGCCACCTGGCGTTCGGGTATGGCATTCACCGATGTTTAG
GGGCAGCGCTGGTTCGTCTGGAAGGCGAAGTTGGATTGGCGGCGCTGTTCAATCGGTTTCCGCGCCTTCG
TGTTGTCGCTGATCCGGCGGATTTAACGTACCGTCGCAGCGTGCACGTGCATGCTCCGAGAACACTGCCC
GTGGTACTGGGGCCGCGTGCGGGTGGCTAATAAGGATGAGCTCTACAAATAAGCAGAGGTGGTTGTGTTG
CGAAAAAAAAAAAAAAACACCCTAACGGGTGTTTTTTTTTTTTTGGTGTCCCCACGTGTGGCGCTGGAGA
CCGTCCAATGGCGGCGCGCCATCGAATGGTGCAAAACCTTTCGCGGTATGGCATGATAGCGCCCGGAAGA
GAGTCAATTCAGGGTGGTGAATATGAGCCCGAAACGTCGTACCCAGGCAGAACGTGCAATGGAAACCCAG
GGTAAACTGATTGCAGCAGCACTGGGTGTTCTGCGTGAAAAAGGTTATGCAGGTTTTCGTATTGCAGATG
TTCCGGGTGCAGCCGGTGTTAGCCGTGGTGCACAGAGCCATCATTTTCCGACCAAACTGGAACTGCTGCT
GGCAACCTTTGAATGGCTGTATGAGCAGATTACCGAACGTAGCCGTGCACGTCTGGCAAAACTGAAACCG
GAAGATGATGTTATTCAGCAGATGCTGGATGATGCAGCAGATTTTTTTCTGGATGATGATTTTAGCATCG
GCCTGGATCTGATTGTTGCAGCAGATCGTGATCCGGCACTGCGTGAAGGTATTCTGCGTACCGTTGAACG
TAATCGTTTTGTTGTTGAAGATATGTGGCTGGGTGTGCTGGTGAGCCGTGGTCTGAGCCGTGATGATGCC
GAAGATATTCTGTGGCTGATTTTTAACAGCGTTCGTGGTCTGACAGTTCGTAGCCTGTGGCAGAAAGATA
AAGAACGTTTTGAACGTGTGCGTAATAGCACCCTGGAAATTGCACGTGAACGTTATGCAAAATTCAAACG
TTGATAAGGATCCTAATTGGTAACGAATCAGACAATTGACGGCTCGAGGGAGTAGCATAGGGTTTGCAGA
ATCCCTGCTTCGTCCATTTGACAGGCACATTATGCATCGATGATAAGCTGTCAAACATGAGCAGATCCTC
TACGCCGGACGCATCGTGGCCGGCATCACCGGCGCCACAGGTGCGGTTGCTGGCGCCTATATCGCCGACA
TCACCGATGGGGAAGATCGGGCTCGCCACTTCGGGCTCATGAGCAAATATTTTATCTGAGGTGCTTCCTC
GCTC
